Addgene plasmid #174524: pRS426-HsFECH
Purpose: Expresses human ferrochelatase (FECH) in yeast
Depositing lab: Oleh Khalimonchuk. Depositing organization: University of Nebraska at Lincoln. Publication: Mitochondrial contact site and cristae organizing system (MICOS) machinery supports heme biosynthesis by enabling optimal performance of ferrochelatase. Dietz JV, Willoughby MM, Piel RB 3rd, Ross TA, Bohovych I, Addis HG, Fox JL, Lanzilotta WN, Dailey HA, Wohlschlegel JA, Reddi AR, Medlock AE, Khalimonchuk O. Redox Biol. 2021 Oct;46:102125. doi: 10.1016/j.redox.2021.102125. Epub 2021 Sep 10. PubMed 34517185.
Backbone
  Vector backbone: pRS426
  Backbone size w/o insert (bp): 5726
  Total vector size (bp): 7306
  Vector type: Yeast Expression
  Selectable markers: URA3
Growth in bacteria
  Bacterial resistance: Ampicillin, 100 μg/mL
  Growth temperature: 37°C
  Growth strain: DH5alpha
  Copy number: High Copy
Gene/Insert
  Gene/Insert name: FECH with yeast HEM15 promoter and terminator (alt name: EPP1)
  Species: H. sapiens (human), S. cerevisiae (budding yeast), Synthetic
  Insert size (bp): 1460
  Mutation: Lacks original mitochondrial targeting sequence (162 bp), which has been replaced with a 350 bp fragment that contains the S. cerevisiae ferrochelatase Hem15 promoter and targeting sequence.
  GenBank ID: 2235
  Entrez Gene: FECH (a.k.a. EPP, EPP1, FCE)
  Promoter: HEM15 (yeast, 257 bp)
  Cloning method: Restriction Enzyme; 5′ cloning site NotI (not destroyed); 3′ cloning site HindIII (not destroyed)
  Sequencing primers: 5′ M13 forward; 3′ M13 reverse
Resource information
  A portion of this plasmid was derived from a plasmid made by: This construct was subcloned from the original pRS316-Hem15/FECH plasmid generated by Harry Dailey lab at UGA. See Medlock et al. Biochemistry 2012, 51, 27, 5422–5433. Obtained from Amy Medlock/Harry Dailey
Terms and licenses: Academic/Nonprofit Terms; Industry Terms: Not Available to Industry
Depositor comments: Please note: The plasmid contain 17 nucleotide discrepancies at N-terminus of the FEECH sequence compared to the depositor's provided sequence. The depositor noted that these differences do not affect the plasmid's function.
How to cite: pRS426-HsFECH was a gift from Oleh Khalimonchuk (Addgene plasmid # 174524 ; http://n2t.net/addgene:174524 ; RRID:Addgene_174524)
