[The description below was written by a language model from this plasmid's Addgene catalogue record and pLannotate feature annotations shown in this document.]
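Description:
pRS426-HsFECH is a yeast episomal expression plasmid built on the pRS426 shuttle backbone for producing human ferrochelatase (FECH), the enzyme that inserts ferrous iron into protoporphyrin IX in the final step of heme synthesis, in Saccharomyces cerevisiae. In yeast it is maintained at high copy through the 2μ origin and selected by uracil prototrophy via the URA3 marker, which can also be counterselected with 5-FOA. In E. coli it replicates from a high-copy ColE1/pUC-type origin under ampicillin selection (AmpR). The backbone also carries an f1 origin and pBluescript-derived remnants: a disrupted lacZα, lac promoter/operator elements, and T7 and T3 promoters flanking the cloning site.

The insert was placed between the NotI and HindIII sites and is a chimeric cassette. The native human mitochondrial targeting sequence has been removed and replaced by a roughly 350 bp yeast fragment supplying the HEM15 (yeast ferrochelatase) promoter and Hem15 targeting sequence. Expression is therefore driven by the endogenous yeast promoter, and the mature human enzyme is directed into yeast mitochondria. The insert name also indicates a HEM15 terminator. The feature table annotates only the human FECH coding portion, on the reverse strand; the unannotated stretch between it and the T3-side cloning site is consistent with the position of the yeast promoter and presequence. The sequenced record is somewhat shorter than the catalogued total size, and the depositor notes 17 nucleotide differences near the N-terminal end of FECH that are said not to affect function.

The cassette was subcloned from an earlier low-copy pRS316-based Hem15/FECH plasmid. The associated work concerns how the mitochondrial MICOS machinery supports ferrochelatase performance and heme biosynthesis.
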