Features (pLannotate 1.2.2; 20 found; start..end, strand, type, name):
    137..186     +  misc_feature   bom (fragment): basis of mobility region from pBR322
    194..409     +  promoter       URA3 promoter: S. cerevisiae URA3
    410..1213    +  CDS            URA3: orotidine-5'-phosphate decarboxylase, required for uracil biosynthesis; S. cerevisiae URA3; yeast auxotrophic marker, counterselectable with 5-fluoroorotic acid (5-FOA)
   1292..1343    +  misc_feature   bom (fragment): basis of mobility region from pBR322
   1371..1799    -  rep_origin     f1 ori (sequence partly withheld): f1 bacteriophage origin of replication; arrow indicates direction of (+) strand synthesis
   1803..1958    -  CDS            lacZα (fragment): LacZα fragment of β-galactosidase; lacZ fragment
   1966..1984    +  promoter       T7 promoter: promoter for bacteriophage T7 RNA polymerase
   1993..2034    -  misc_feature   MCS (fragment): pBluescript multiple cloning site
   2037..3113    -  CDS            FECH (fragment): HEMH_HUMAN - Experimental evidence at protein level: Swiss-Prot protein existence level 1. Catalyzes the ferrous insertion into protoporphyrin IX. From Homo sapiens (Human).
   3494..3517    -  misc_feature   MCS (fragment): pBluescript multiple cloning site
   3530..3548    -  promoter       T3 promoter: promoter for bacteriophage T3 RNA polymerase
   3593..3609    -  protein_bind   lac operator: The lac repressor binds to the lac operator to inhibit transcription in E. coli. This inhibition can be relieved by adding lactose or isopropyl-β-D-thiogalactopyranoside (IPTG). lac repressor encoded by lacI
   3617..3647    -  promoter       lac promoter: promoter for the E. coli lac operon
   3662..3683    -  protein_bind   CAP binding site: CAP binding activates transcription in the presence of cAMP. E. coli catabolite activator protein
   3696..3788    -  CDS            lacI (fragment): lac repressor; lacI; The lac repressor binds to the lac operator to inhibit transcription in E. coli. This inhibition can be relieved by adding lactose or isopropyl-β-D-thiogalactopyranoside (IPTG).
   3971..4559    -  rep_origin     ori: high-copy-number ColE1/pMB1/pBR322/pUC origin of replication
   4730..5590    -  CDS            AmpR: β-lactamase; bla; confers resistance to ampicillin, carbenicillin, and related antibiotics
   5591..5695    -  promoter       AmpR promoter: bla
   5722..7064    -  rep_origin     2μ ori: yeast 2μ plasmid origin of replication
   7132..35      +  CDS            rop (fragment) (across the origin): Rop protein, which maintains plasmids at low copy number; rop
>Addgene plasmid #174524 | pRS426-HsFECH | addgene full sequence | sequence record 342886 | Addgene NGS Result
TCGCGCGTTTCGGTGATGACGGTGAAAACCTCTGACACATGCAGCTCCCGGAGACGGTCACAGCTTGTCT
GTAAGCGGATGCCGGGAGCAGACAAGCCCGTCAGGGCGCGTCAGCGGGTGTTGGCGGGTGTCGGGGCTGG
CTTAACTATGCGGCATCAGAGCAGATTGTACTGAGAGTGCACCATACCACCTTTTCAATTCATCATTTTT
TTTTTATTCTTTTTTTTGATTTCGGTTTCCTTGAAATTTTTTTGATTCGGTAATCTCCGAACAGAAGGAA
GAACGAAGGAAGGAGCACAGACTTAGATTGGTATATATACGCATATGTAGTGTTGAAGAAACATGAAATT
GCCCAGTATTCTTAACCCAACTGCACAGAACAAAAACCTGCAGGAAACGAAGATAAATCATGTCGAAAGC
TACATATAAGGAACGTGCTGCTACTCATCCTAGTCCTGTTGCTGCCAAGCTATTTAATATCATGCACGAA
AAGCAAACAAACTTGTGTGCTTCATTGGATGTTCGTACCACCAAGGAATTACTGGAGTTAGTTGAAGCAT
TAGGTCCCAAAATTTGTTTACTAAAAACACATGTGGATATCTTGACTGATTTTTCCATGGAGGGCACAGT
TAAGCCGCTAAAGGCATTATCCGCCAAGTACAATTTTTTACTCTTCGAAGACAGAAAATTTGCTGACATT
GGTAATACAGTCAAATTGCAGTACTCTGCGGGTGTATACAGAATAGCAGAATGGGCAGACATTACGAATG
CACACGGTGTGGTGGGCCCAGGTATTGTTAGCGGTTTGAAGCAGGCGGCAGAAGAAGTAACAAAGGAACC
TAGAGGCCTTTTGATGTTAGCAGAATTGTCATGCAAGGGCTCCCTATCTACTGGAGAATATACTAAGGGT
ACTGTTGACATTGCGAAGAGCGACAAAGATTTTGTTATCGGCTTTATTGCTCAAAGAGACATGGGTGGAA
GAGATGAAGGTTACGATTGGTTGATTATGACACCCGGTGTGGGTTTAGATGACAAGGGAGACGCATTGGG
TCAACAGTATAGAACCGTGGATGATGTGGTCTCTACAGGATCTGACATTATTATTGTTGGAAGAGGACTA
TTTGCAAAGGGAAGGGATGCTAAGGTAGAGGGTGAACGTTACAGAAAAGCAGGCTGGGAAGCATATTTGA
GAAGATGCGGCCAGCAAAACTAAAAAACTGTATTATAAGTAAATGCATGTATACTAAACTCACAAATTAG
AGCTTCAATTTAATTATATCAGTTATTACCCTATGCGGTGTGAAATACCGCACAGATGCGTAAGGAGAAA
ATACCGCATCAGGAAATTGTAAGCGTTAATATTTTGTTAAAATTCGCGTTAAATTTTTGTTAAATCAGCT
CATTTTTTAACCAATAGGCCGAAATCGGCAAAATCCCTTATAAATCAAAAGAATAGACCGAGATAGGGT
[37 nt withheld, positions 1470-1506]
AAAGAACGTGGACTCCAACGTCAAAGG
[49 nt withheld, positions 1534-1582]
T
[91 nt withheld, positions 1584-1674]
G
[124 nt withheld, positions 1676-1799]
CCATTCGCCATTCAGGCTGCGCAACTGTTGGGAAGGGCGATCGGTGCGGGCCTCTTCGCTATTACGCCAG
CTGGCGAAAGGGGGATGTGCTGCAAGGCGATTAAGTTGGGTAACGCCAGGGTTTTCCCAGTCACGACGTT
GTAAAACGACGGCCAGTGAGCGCGCGTAATACGACTCACTATAGGGCGAATTGGGTACCGGGCCCCCCCT
CGAGGTCGACGGTATCGATAAGCTTCACAGCTGCTGGCTGGTGAAGAAGGATTTAGTCTCCCTGCAGACA
GGATTGACACAGAGCGGACAGCTCAGGGTCAGCTGCTTGGAACACAGCTCGTTTGACTGGATGTGTGAAT
GCACCAAGTCGGCCAGGGCCTTAGAGAACAATGGATTTCCATTAAGAGACTCAGCTCTTCTGATGTTTTC
AACTCCACACTCCTTGGCTAAAACTTGAGAGTACTCGATGTCCAGCTCATACAGCGTTTCAATATGGTCA
CTGGTAAATGCTATCGGAACCAAGAGGATATTCTTCCTCCCCCTCTCACAAAGCCCTTTGATAGATTCGT
CTGTTTGAGGACCCAACCAGGGCATCGGACCAACCTTGGATTGCCACACCAGTCGGTAGGGGTTGCAGTA
CTCCAGCCTTTCCATGACTTTTTGGACAGTGGCGCTTACCTCCTGAGGATATGGGTCGCCTCTGTTGACC
ACAGACATCGGCAGTGAGTGAGCAGAAAACAGAATGACCACCTCGCTTCTCTTCTCAAGTGGAAAATGGT
CCAGTTCCTTTAGAATATGATCTGCAAAGCACTGGATGAGGAGGTGATGTGTGGGCCACCTGTCAATAGT
GCTCCACTTCATCGTGGGCTTCCGTCCCACTTGATTATAGTATCTGTAAATGGCATTTAAGCTGCTGCCT
GTGGTGGAGCAGCTGTACTGTGGATACTGTGTGAAAGCAATAGCCCTTTCTAGGCCATCTCTCTCCATCT
CTTCAATTGCTTCTTCTGTTAAAGGATGGACGTACCGAAATCCAATATAGTATTTGTGAGGGGCTGTGTT
GGGGGACAATTCATCCAGCAGCTTCACCATGCCCTCTCCCTGCTTGGAAGTCCATATCTTGATGGGGGAT
CCGCCTCCAATCCTGCGGTACTGCTCTTGAATCTTGGGGGTTCGGCGTTTGGCGATGAATGGTGCCAGCT
TATTCTGAATAGGAAGTGTCATGAGGTCTCGGTCCAAGAAGAGTCTCAGAAGGAAGTCGTGAACATCTCC
AAGAGTTTCAGGGCCTCCCATGTTTAGCATTAATATTCCAGTTTTCGGCTTCCTCTTCTGCGGTTGATGG
TGGTGATGGTGGTGAGCCATGGTGAATGTAACCGAAAATGATCTTGTAATGGTCAGTTGTGATCTTCTTA
GGAAGGAACCTTGTGTACGGATTGTTCTGGAAAGCATTCTTTAAACGTTCTTTTTTTTACTGCTAAATTT
GTCCAAATAGCAGGTATGTGTTAAATATTTCTGTACTTCTTGTAAACCGACTCAAGTGGAACACGAGAAT
TTACGCTTGTTTGGTGTCAAGCCAAGAGTGACCTTGACCGACCAAAAGTATTCCTTCGCGTCCTCCTTCT
TCAATCCCATATCCCCTACGAAAAAAAGCAGCATGAGAAAACGAAGGGCAGCAACTCCTTCGTCATATAA
GGCTTACGGTGACCGCGGCCGCCACCGCGGTGGAGCTCCAGCTTTTGTTCCCTTTAGTGAGGGTTAATTG
CGCGCTTGGCGTAATCATGGTCATAGCTGTTTCCTGTGTGAAATTGTTATCCGCTCACAATTCCACACAA
CATACGAGCCGGAAGCATAAAGTGTAAAGCCTGGGGTGCCTAATGAGTGAGCTAACTCACATTAATTGCG
TTGCGCTCACTGCCCGCTTTCCAGTCGGGAAACCTGTCGTGCCAGCTGCATTAATGAATCGGCCAACGCG
CGGGGAGAGGCGGTTTGCGTATTGGGCGCTCTTCCGCTTCCTCGCTCACTGACTCGCTGCGCTCGGTCGT
TCGGCTGCGGCGAGCGGTATCAGCTCACTCAAAGGCGGTAATACGGTTATCCACAGAATCAGGGGATAAC
GCAGGAAAGAACATGTGAGCAAAAGGCCAGCAAAAGGCCAGGAACCGTAAAAAGGCCGCGTTGCTGGCGT
TTTTCCATAGGCTCCGCCCCCCTGACGAGCATCACAAAAATCGACGCTCAAGTCAGAGGTGGCGAAACCC
GACAGGACTATAAAGATACCAGGCGTTTCCCCCTGGAAGCTCCCTCGTGCGCTCTCCTGTTCCGACCCTG
CCGCTTACCGGATACCTGTCCGCCTTTCTCCCTTCGGGAAGCGTGGCGCTTTCTCATAGCTCACGCTGTA
GGTATCTCAGTTCGGTGTAGGTCGTTCGCTCCAAGCTGGGCTGTGTGCACGAACCCCCCGTTCAGCCCGA
CCGCTGCGCCTTATCCGGTAACTATCGTCTTGAGTCCAACCCGGTAAGACACGACTTATCGCCACTGGCA
GCAGCCACTGGTAACAGGATTAGCAGAGCGAGGTATGTAGGCGGTGCTACAGAGTTCTTGAAGTGGTGGC
CTAACTACGGCTACACTAGAAGAACAGTATTTGGTATCTGCGCTCTGCTGAAGCCAGTTACCTTCGGAAA
AAGAGTTGGTAGCTCTTGATCCGGCAAACAAACCACCGCTGGTAGCGGTGGTTTTTTTGTTTGCAAGCAG
CAGATTACGCGCAGAAAAAAAGGATCTCAAGAAGATCCTTTGATCTTTTCTACGGGGTCTGACGCTCAGT
GGAACGAAAACTCACGTTAAGGGATTTTGGTCATGAGATTATCAAAAAGGATCTTCACCTAGATCCTTTT
AAATTAAAAATGAAGTTTTAAATCAATCTAAAGTATATATGAGTAAACTTGGTCTGACAGTTACCAATGC
TTAATCAGTGAGGCACCTATCTCAGCGATCTGTCTATTTCGTTCATCCATAGTTGCCTGACTCCCCGTCG
TGTAGATAACTACGATACGGGAGGGCTTACCATCTGGCCCCAGTGCTGCAATGATACCGCGAGACCCACG
CTCACCGGCTCCAGATTTATCAGCAATAAACCAGCCAGCCGGAAGGGCCGAGCGCAGAAGTGGTCCTGCA
ACTTTATCCGCCTCCATCCAGTCTATTAATTGTTGCCGGGAAGCTAGAGTAAGTAGTTCGCCAGTTAATA
GTTTGCGCAACGTTGTTGCCATTGCTACAGGCATCGTGGTGTCACGCTCGTCGTTTGGTATGGCTTCATT
CAGCTCCGGTTCCCAACGATCAAGGCGAGTTACATGATCCCCCATGTTGTGCAAAAAAGCGGTTAGCTCC
TTCGGTCCTCCGATCGTTGTCAGAAGTAAGTTGGCCGCAGTGTTATCACTCATGGTTATGGCAGCACTGC
ATAATTCTCTTACTGTCATGCCATCCGTAAGATGCTTTTCTGTGACTGGTGAGTACTCAACCAAGTCATT
CTGAGAATAGTGTATGCGGCGACCGAGTTGCTCTTGCCCGGCGTCAATACGGGATAATACCGCGCCACAT
AGCAGAACTTTAAAAGTGCTCATCATTGGAAAACGTTCTTCGGGGCGAAAACTCTCAAGGATCTTACCGC
TGTTGAGATCCAGTTCGATGTAACCCACTCGTGCACCCAACTGATCTTCAGCATCTTTTACTTTCACCAG
CGTTTCTGGGTGAGCAAAAACAGGAAGGCAAAATGCCGCAAAAAAGGGAATAAGGGCGACACGGAAATGT
TGAATACTCATACTCTTCCTTTTTCAATATTATTGAAGCATTTATCAGGGTTATTGTCTCATGAGCGGAT
ACATATTTGAATGTATTTAGAAAAATAAACAAATAGGGGTTCCGCGCACATTTCCCCGAAAAGTGCCACC
TGAACGAAGCATCTGTGCTTCATTTTGTAGAACAAAAATGCAACGCGAGAGCGCTAATTTTTCAAACAAA
GAATCTGAGCTGCATTTTTACAGAACAGAAATGCAACGCGAAAGCGCTATTTTACCAACGAAGAATCTGT
GCTTCATTTTTGTAAAACAAAAATGCAACGCGAGAGCGCTAATTTTTCAAACAAAGAATCTGAGCTGCAT
TTTTACAGAACAGAAATGCAACGCGAGAGCGCTATTTTACCAACAAAGAATCTATACTTCTTTTTTGTTC
TACAAAAATGCATCCCGAGAGCGCTATTTTTCTAACAAAGCATCTTAGATTACTTTTTTTCTCCTTTGTG
CGCTCTATAATGCAGTCTCTTGATAACTTTTTGCACTGTAGGTCCGTTAAGGTTAGAAGAAGGCTACTTT
GGTGTCTATTTTCTCTTCCATAAAAAAAGCCTGACTCCACTTCCCGCGTTTACTGATTACTAGCGAAGCT
GCGGGTGCATTTTTTCAAGATAAAGGCATCCCCGATTATATTCTATACCGATGTGGATTGCGCATACTTT
GTGAACAGAAAGTGATAGCGTTGATGATTCTTCATTGGTCAGAAAATTATGAACGGTTTCTTCTATTTTG
TCTCTATATACTACGTATAGGAAATGTTTACATTTTCGTATTGTTTTCGATTCACTCTATGAATAGTTCT
TACTACAATTTTTTTGTCTAAAGAGTAATACTAGAGATAAACATAAAAAATGTAGAGGTCGAGTTTAGAT
GCAAGTTCAAGGAGCGAAAGGTGGATGGGTAGGTTATATAGGGATATAGCACAGAGATATATAGCAAAGA
GATACTTTTGAGCAATGTTTGTGGAAGCGGTATTCGCAATATTTTAGTAGCTCGTTACAGTCCGGTGCGT
TTTTGGTTTTTTGAAAGTGCGTCTTCAGAGCGCTTTTGGTTTTCAAAAGCGCTCTGAAGTTCCTATACTT
TCTAGAGAATAGGAACTTCGGAATAGGAACTTCAAAGCGTTTCCGAAAACGAGCGCTTCCGAAAATGCAA
CGCGAGCTGCGCACATACAGCTCACTGTTCACGTCGCACCTATATCTGCGTGTTGCCTGTATATATATAT
ACATGAGAAGAACGGCATAGTGCGTGTTTATGCTTAAATGCGTACTTATATGCGTCTATTTATGTAGGAT
GAAAGGTAGTCTAGTACCTCCTGTGATATTATCCCATTCCATGCGGGGTATCGTATGCTTCCTTCAGCAC
TACCCTTTAGCTGTTCTATATGCTGCCACTCCTCAATTGGATTAGTCTCATCCTTCAATGCTATCATTTC
CTTTGATATTGGATCATACTAAGAAACCATTATTATCATGACATTAACCTATAAAAATAGGCGTATCACG
AGGCCCTTTCGTC
