>Addgene plasmid #174524 | pRS426-HsFECH | depositor partial sequence | sequence record 338678 | Human FECH gene lacking original MTS w/ 350bp S.cerevisiae fragment containing yeast ferrochelatase MTS and promoter region
GGTCACCGTAAGCCTTATATGACGAAGGAGTTGCTGCCCTTCGTTTTCTCATGCTGCTTTTTTTCGTAGG
GGATATGGGATTGAAGAAGGAGGACGCGAAGGAATACTTTTGGTCGGTCAAGGTCACTCTTGGCTTGACA
CCAAACAAGCGTAAATTCTCGTGTTCCACTTGAGTCGGTTTACAAGAAGTACAGAAATATTTAACACATA
CCTGCTATTTGGACAAATTTAGCAGTAAAAAAAAGAACGTTTAAAGAATGCTTTCCAGAACAATCCGTAC
ACAAGGTTCCTTCCTAAGAAGATCACAACTGACCATTACAAGATCATTTTCGGTTACATTCAACATGCAG
GGTGCAAAACCTCAAGTTCAACCGCAGAAGAGGAAGCCGAAAACTGGAATATTAATGCTAAACATGGGAG
GCCCTGAAACTCTTGGAGATGTTCACGACTTCCTTCTGAGACTCTTCTTGGACCGAGACCTCATGACACT
TCCTATTCAGAATAAGCTGGCACCATTCATCGCCAAACGCCGAACCCCCAAGATTCAAGAGCAGTACCGC
AGGATTGGAGGCGGATCCCCCATCAAGATATGGACTTCCAAGCAGGGAGAGGGCATGGTGAAGCTGCTGG
ATGAATTGTCCCCCAACACAGCCCCTCACAAATACTATATTGGATTTCGGTACGTCCATCCTTTAACAGA
AGAAGCAATTGAAGAGATGGAGAGAGATGGCCTAGAAAGGGCTATTGCTTTCACACAGTATCCACAGTAC
AGCTGCTCCACCACAGGCAGCAGCTTAAATGCCATTTACAGATACTATAATCAAGTGGGACGGAAGCCCA
CGATGAAGTGGAGCACTATTGACAGGTGGCCCACACATCACCTCCTCATCCAGTGCTTTGCAGATCATAT
TCTAAAGGAACTGGACCATTTTCCACTTGAGAAGAGAAGCGAGGTGGTCATTCTGTTTTCTGCTCACTCA
CTGCCCATGTCTGTGGTCAACAGAGGCGACCCATATCCTCAGGAGGTAAGCGCCACTGTCCAAAAAGTCA
TGGAAAGGCTGGAGTACTGCAACCCCTACCGACTGGTGTGGCAATCCAAGGTTGGTCCAATGCCCTGGTT
GGGTCCTCAAACAGACGAATCTATCAAAGGGCTTTGTGAGAGGGGGAGGAAGAATATCCTCTTGGTTCCG
ATAGCATTTACCAGTGACCATATTGAAACGCTGTATGAGCTGGACATCGAGTACTCTCAAGTTTTAGCCA
AGGAGTGTGGAGTTGAAAACATCAGAAGAGCTGAGTCTCTTAATGGAAATCCATTGTTCTCTAAGGCCCT
GGCCGACTTGGTGCATTCACACATCCAGTCAAACGAGCTGTGTTCCAAGCAGCTGACCCTGAGCTGTCCG
CTCTGTGTCAATCCTGTCTGCAGGGAGACTAAATCCTTCTTCACCAGCCAGCAGCTGTGA
